>Addgene plasmid #198020 | pCCL-c-MNDU3-CD3D WT cDNA | addgene full sequence | sequence record 390334 | Addgene NGS Result
CATGATTACGCCAAGCGCGCAATTAACCCTCACTAAAGGGAACAAAAGCTGGAGCTGCAAGCTTGGCCAT
TGCATACGTTGTATCCATATCATAATATGTACATTTATATTGGCTCATGTCCAACATTACCGCCATGTTG
ACATTGATTATTGACTAGTTATTAATAGTAATCAATTACGGGGTCATTAGTTCATAGCCCATATATGGAG
TTCCGCGTTACATAACTTACGGTAAATGGCCCGCCTGGCTGACCGCCCAACGACCCCCGCCCATTGACGT
CAATAATGACGTATGTTCCCATAGTAACGCCAATAGGGACTTTCCATTGACGTCAATGGGTGGAGTATTT
ACGGTAAACTGCCCACTTGGCAGTACATCAAGTGTATCATATGCCAAGTACGCCCCCTATTGACGTCAAT
GACGGTAAATGGCCCGCCTGGCATTATGCCCAGTACATGACCTTATGGGACTTTCCTACTTGGCAGTACA
TCTACGTATTAGTCATCGCTATTACCATGGTGATGCGGTTTTGGCAGTACATCAATGGGCGTGGATAGCG
GTTTGACTCACGGGGATTTCCAAGTCTCCACCCCATTGACGTCAATGGGAGTTTGTTTTGGCACCAAAAT
CAACGGGACTTTCCAAAATGTCGTAACAACTCCGCCCCATTGACGCAAATGGGCGGTAGGCGTGTACGGT
GGGAGGTCTATATAAGCAGAGCTCGTTTAGTGAACCGGGGTCTCTCTGGTTAGACCAGATCTGAGCCTGG
GAGCTCTCTGGCTAACTAGGGAACCCACTGCTTAAGCCTCAATAAAGCTTGCCTTGAGTGCTTCAAGTAG
TGTGTGCCCGTCTGTTGTGTGACTCTGGTAACTAGAGATCCCTCAGACCCTTTTAGTCAGTGTGGAAAAT
CTCTAGCAGTGGCGCCCGAACAGGGACTTGAAAGCGAAAGGGAAACCAGAGGAGCTCTCTCGACGCAGGA
CTCGGCTTGCTGAAGCGCGCACGGCAAGAGGCGAGGGGCGGCGACTGGTGAGTACGCCAAAAATTTTGAC
TAGCGGAGGCTAGAAGGAGAGAGATGGGTGCGAGAGCGTCAGTATTAAGCGGGGGAGAATTAGATCGCGA
TGGGAAAAAATTCGGTTAAGGCCAGGGGGAAAGAAAAAATATAAATTAAAACATATAGTATGGGCAAGCA
GGGAGCTAGAACGATTCGCAGTTAATCCTGGCCTGTTAGAAACATCAGAAGGCTGTAGACAAATACTGGG
ACAGCTACAACCATCCCTTCAGACAGGATCAGAAGAACTTAGATCATTATATAATACAGTAGCAACCCTC
TATTGTGTGCATCAAAGGATAGAGATAAAAGACACCAAGGAAGCTTTAGACAAGATAGAGGAAGAGCAAA
ACAAAAGTAAGACCACCGCACAGCAAGCGGCCGCTGATCTTCAGACCTGGAGGAGGAGATATGAGGGACA
ATTGGAGAAGTGAATTATATAAATATAAAGTAGTAAAAATTGAACCATTAGGAGTAGCACCCACCAAGGC
AAAGAGAAGAGTGGTGCAGAGAGAAAAAAGAGCAGTGGGAATAGGAGCTTTGTTCCTTGGGTTCTTGGGA
GCAGCAGGAAGCACTATGGGCGCAGCGTCAATGACGCTGACGGTACAGGCCAGACAATTATTGTCTGGTA
TAGTGCAGCAGCAGAACAATTTGCTGAGGGCTATTGAGGCGCAACAGCATCTGTTGCAACTCACAGTCTG
GGGCATCAAGCAGCTCCAGGCAAGAATCCTGGCTGTGGAAAGATACCTAAAGGATCAACAGCTCCTGGGG
ATTTGGGGTTGCTCTGGAAAACTCATTTGCACCACTGCTGTGCCTTGGAATGCTAGTTGGAGTAATAAAT
CTCTGGAACAGATTTGGAATCACACGACCTGGATGGAGTGGGACAGAGAAATTAACAATTACACAAGCTT
AATACACTCCTTAATTGAAGAATCGCAAAACCAGCAAGAAAAGAATGAACAAGAATTATTGGAATTAGAT
AAATGGGCAAGTTTGTGGAATTGGTTTAACATAACAAATTGGCTGTGGTATATAAAATTATTCATAATGA
TAGTAGGAGGCTTGGTAGGTTTAAGAATAGTTTTTGCTGTACTTTCTATAGTGAATAGAGTTAGGCAGGG
ATATTCACCATTATCGTTTCAGACCCACCTCCCAACCCCGAGGGGACCCGACAGGCCCGAAGGAATAGAA
GAAGAAGGTGGAGAGAGAGACAGAGACAGATCCATTCGATTAGTGAACGGATCTCGACGGTATCGATCTC
GACACAAATGGCAGTATTCATCCACAATTTTAAAAGAAAAGGGGGGATTGGGGGGTACAGTGCAGGGGAA
AGAATAGTAGACATAATAGCAACAGACATACAAACTAAAGAATTACAAAAACAAATTACAAAAATTCAAA
ATTTTCGGGTTTATTACAGGGACAGCAGAGATCCAGTTTGGGTCGAGGATATCGAGATCGATTAGTCCAA
TTTGTTAAAGACAGGATATCAGTGGTCCAGGCTCTAGTTTTGACTCAACAATATCACCAGCTGAAGCCTA
TAGAGTACGAGCCATAGATAGAATAAAAGATTTTATTTAGTCTCCAGAAAAAGGGGGGAATGAAAGACCC
CACCTGTAGGTTTGGCAAGCTAGGATCAAGGTTAGGAACAGAGAGACAGCAGAATATGGGCCAAACAGGA
TATCTGTGGTAAGCAGTTCCTGCCCCGGCTCAGGGCCAAGAACAGTTGGAACAGCAGAATATGGGCCAAA
CAGGATATCTGTGGTAAGCAGTTCCTGCCCCGGCTCAGGGCCAAGAACAGATGGTCCCCAGATGCGGTCC
CGCCCTCAGCAGTTTCTAGAGAACCATCAGATGTTTCCAGGGTGCCCCAAGGACCTGAAATGACCCTGTG
CCTTATTTGAACTAACCAATCAGTTCGCTTCTCGCTTCTGTTCGCGCGCTTCTGCTCCCCGAGCTCAATA
AAAGAGCCCACAACCCCTCACTCGGCGCGATCGATGAATTCGAGCTCGGTACCCGGGGATCCCGGGTGAT
CAGTCGAGCTCAAGCTTCGAATTCTGCAGTCGACGGTACCGCGGGCCCGGGATCCACCGGTCGCCACC
[513 nt withheld, positions 3149-3661]
TGATAAAGCGGCCAACTCGACGGGCCCGCGGAATTCGAGCTCGGTACCTTTAAGACCAATGACTTACAAG
GCAGCTGTAGATCTTAGCCACTTTTTAAAAGAAAAGGGGGGACTGGAAGGGCTAATTCACTCCCAACGAA
GACAAGATCTGCTTTTTGCTTGTACTGGGTCTCTCTGGTTAGACCAGATCTGAGCCTGGGAGCTCTCTGG
CTAACTAGGGAACCCACTGCTTAAGCCTCAATAAAGCTTGCCTTGAGTGCTTCAAGTAGTGTGTGCCCGT
CTGTTGTGTGACTCTGGTAACTAGAGATCCCTCAGACCCTTTTAGTCAGTGTGGAAAATCTCTAGCAGTA
GTAGTTCATGTCATCTTATTATTCAGTATTTATAACTTGCAAAGAAATGAATATCAGAGAGTGAGAGGAA
CTTGTTTATTGCAGCTTATAATGGTTACAAATAAAGCAATAGCATCACAAATTTCACAAATAAAGCATTT
TTTTCACTGCATTCTAGTTGTGGTTTGTCCAAACTCATCAATGTATCTTATCATGTCTGGCTCTAGCTAT
CCCGCCCCTAACTCCGCCCATCCCGCCCCTAACTCCGCCCAGTTCCGCCCATTCTCCGCCCCATGGCTGA
CTAATTTTTTTTATTTATGCAGAGGCCGAGGCCGCCTCGGCCTCTGAGCTATTCCAGAAGTAGTGAGGAG
GCTTTTTTGGAGGCCTAGGGACGTACCCAATTCGCCCTATAGTGAGTCGTATTACGCGCGCTCACTGGCC
GTCGTTTTACAACGTCGTGACTGGGAAAACCCTGGCGTTACCCAACTTAATCGCCTTGCAGCACATCCCC
CTTTCGCCAGCTGGCGTAATAGCGAAGAGGCCCGCACCGATCGCCCTTCCCAACAGTTGCGCAGCCTGAA
TGGCGAATGGG
[124 nt withheld, positions 4583-4706]
C
[91 nt withheld, positions 4708-4798]
A
[49 nt withheld, positions 4800-4848]
CCTTTGACGTTGGAGTCCACGTTCTTT
[37 nt withheld, positions 4876-4912]
ACCCTATCTCGGTCTATTCTTTTGATTTATAAGGGATTTTGCCGATTTCGGCCTATTGGTTAAAAAATGA
GCTGATTTAACAAAAATTTAACGCGAATTTTAACAAAATATTAACGCTTACAATTTAGGTGGCACTTTTC
GGGGAAATGTGCGCGGAACCCCTATTTGTTTATTTTTCTAAATACATTCAAATATGTATCCGCTCATGAG
ACAATAACCCTGATAAATGCTTCAATAATATTGAAAAAGGAAGAGTATGAGTATTCAACATTTCCGTGTC
GCCCTTATTCCCTTTTTTGCGGCATTTTGCCTTCCTGTTTTTGCTCACCCAGAAACGCTGGTGAAAGTAA
AAGATGCTGAAGATCAGTTGGGTGCACGAGTGGGTTACATCGAACTGGATCTCAACAGCGGTAAGATCCT
TGAGAGTTTTCGCCCCGAAGAACGTTTTCCAATGATGAGCACTTTTAAAGTTCTGCTATGTGGCGCGGTA
TTATCCCGTATTGACGCCGGGCAAGAGCAACTCGGTCGCCGCATACACTATTCTCAGAATGACTTGGTTG
AGTACTCACCAGTCACAGAAAAGCATCTTACGGATGGCATGACAGTAAGAGAATTATGCAGTGCTGCCAT
AACCATGAGTGATAACACTGCGGCCAACTTACTTCTGACAACGATCGGAGGACCGAAGGAGCTAACCGCT
TTTTTGCACAACATGGGGGATCATGTAACTCGCCTTGATCGTTGGGAACCGGAGCTGAATGAAGCCATAC
CAAACGACGAGCGTGACACCACGATGCCTGTAGCAATGGCAACAACGTTGCGCAAACTATTAACTGGCGA
ACTACTTACTCTAGCTTCCCGGCAACAATTAATAGACTGGATGGAGGCGGATAAAGTTGCAGGACCACTT
CTGCGCTCGGCCCTTCCGGCTGGCTGGTTTATTGCTGATAAATCTGGAGCCGGTGAGCGTGGGTCTCGCG
GTATCATTGCAGCACTGGGGCCAGATGGTAAGCCCTCCCGTATCGTAGTTATCTACACGACGGGGAGTCA
GGCAACTATGGATGAACGAAATAGACAGATCGCTGAGATAGGTGCCTCACTGATTAAGCATTGGTAACTG
TCAGACCAAGTTTACTCATATATACTTTAGATTGATTTAAAACTTCATTTTTAATTTAAAAGGATCTAGG
TGAAGATCCTTTTTGATAATCTCATGACCAAAATCCCTTAACGTGAGTTTTCGTTCCACTGAGCGTCAGA
CCCCGTAGAAAAGATCAAAGGATCTTCTTGAGATCCTTTTTTTCTGCGCGTAATCTGCTGCTTGCAAACA
AAAAAACCACCGCTACCAGCGGTGGTTTGTTTGCCGGATCAAGAGCTACCAACTCTTTTTCCGAAGGTAA
CTGGCTTCAGCAGAGCGCAGATACCAAATACTGTTCTTCTAGTGTAGCCGTAGTTAGGCCACCACTTCAA
GAACTCTGTAGCACCGCCTACATACCTCGCTCTGCTAATCCTGTTACCAGTGGCTGCTGCCAGTGGCGAT
AAGTCGTGTCTTACCGGGTTGGACTCAAGACGATAGTTACCGGATAAGGCGCAGCGGTCGGGCTGAACGG
GGGGTTCGTGCACACAGCCCAGCTTGGAGCGAACGACCTACACCGAACTGAGATACCTACAGCGTGAGCT
ATGAGAAAGCGCCACGCTTCCCGAAGGGAGAAAGGCGGACAGGTATCCGGTAAGCGGCAGGGTCGGAACA
GGAGAGCGCACGAGGGAGCTTCCAGGGGGAAACGCCTGGTATCTTTATAGTCCTGTCGGGTTTCGCCACC
TCTGACTTGAGCGTCGATTTTTGTGATGCTCGTCAGGGGGGCGGAGCCTATGGAAAAACGCCAGCAACGC
GGCCTTTTTACGGTTCCTGGCCTTTTGCTGGCCTTTTGCTCACATGTTCTTTCCTGCGTTATCCCCTGAT
TCTGTGGATAACCGTATTACCGCCTTTGAGTGAGCTGATACCGCTCGCCGCAGCCGAACGACCGAGCGCA
GCGAGTCAGTGAGCGAGGAAGCGGAAGAGCGCCCAATACGCAAACCGCCTCTCCCCGCGCGTTGGCCGAT
TCATTAATGCAGCTGGCACGACAGGTTTCCCGACTGGAAAGCGGGCAGTGAGCGCAACGCAATTAATGTG
AGTTAGCTCACTCATTAGGCACCCCAGGCTTTACACTTTATGCTTCCGGCTCGTATGTTGTGTGGAATTG
TGAGCGGATAACAATTTCACACAGGAAACAGCTATGAC
Features (pLannotate 1.2.2; 29 found; start..end, strand, type, name):
     21..39      +  promoter       T3 promoter: promoter for bacteriophage T3 RNA polymerase
    140..519     +  enhancer       CMV enhancer: human cytomegalovirus immediate early enhancer
    520..723     +  promoter       CMV promoter: human cytomegalovirus (CMV) immediate early promoter
    738..918     +  LTR            5' LTR (truncated): truncated 5' long terminal repeat (LTR) from HIV-1
    965..1090    +  misc_feature   HIV-1 Ψ: packaging signal of human immunodeficiency virus type 1
   1074..1437    +  CDS            HIV-1 gag (fragment): gag protein from human immunodeficiency virus 1; gag
   1583..1816    +  misc_feature   RRE: The Rev response element (RRE) of HIV-1 allows for Rev-dependent mRNA export from the nucleus to the cytoplasm.
   2193..2293    +  CDS            Rev (fragment): human immunodeficiency virus 1 (HIV-1) Rev protein; rev; enhances nuclear export of unspliced and incompletely spliced viral mRNAs
   2338..2455    +  misc_feature   cPPT/CTS: central polypurine tract and central termination sequence of HIV-1
   2507..2607    +  CDS            env (fragment): murine leukemia virus gPr80 envelope polyprotein precursor; env; proteolytically cleaved into gp70SU and p15TM subunits
   2649..2683    +  LTR            3' LTR (ΔU3) (fragment): self-inactivating 3' long terminal repeat (LTR) from Moloney murine leukemia virus
   2712..3035    +  LTR            LTR (fragment): long terminal repeat from Moloney murine leukemia virus
   3046..3072    +  misc_feature   MCS (fragment): pUC18/19 multiple cloning site
   3084..3135    +  misc_feature   MCS: multiple cloning site
   3149..3661    +  CDS            CD3D (sequence withheld): CD3D_HUMAN - Also known as T3D. Experimental evidence at protein level: Swiss-Prot protein existence level 1. Part of the TCR-CD3 complex present on T-lymphocyte cell surface that plays an essential role in adaptive immune response. When antigen presenting cells (APCs) activate T-cell receptor (TCR), TCR- mediated signals are transmitted across the cell membrane by the CD3 chains CD3D, CD3E, CD3G and CD3Z. All CD3 chains contain immunoreceptor tyrosine-based activation motifs (ITAMs) in their cytoplasmic domain. Upon TCR engagement, these motifs become phosphorylated by Src family protein tyro
   3705..3773    +  CDS            nef (fragment): NEF_HV1Z2 - Experimental evidence at protein level: Swiss-Prot protein existence level 1. Extracellular Nef protein targets CD4(+) T-lymphocytes for apoptosis by interacting with CXCR4 surface receptors. From Human immunodeficiency virus type 1 group M subtype D (isolate Z2/CDC-Z34) (HIV-1).
   3775..4008    +  LTR            3' LTR (ΔU3): self-inactivating 3' long terminal repeat (LTR) from HIV-1
   4080..4201    +  polyA_signal   SV40 poly(A) signal: SV40 polyadenylation signal
   4241..4376    +  rep_origin     SV40 ori: SV40 origin of replication
   4397..4415    -  promoter       T7 promoter: promoter for bacteriophage T7 RNA polymerase
   4423..4578    +  CDS            lacZα (fragment): LacZα fragment of β-galactosidase; lacZ fragment
   4583..5011    +  rep_origin     f1 ori (sequence partly withheld): f1 bacteriophage origin of replication; arrow indicates direction of (+) strand synthesis
   5064..5168    +  promoter       AmpR promoter: bla
   5169..6029    +  CDS            AmpR: β-lactamase; bla; confers resistance to ampicillin, carbenicillin, and related antibiotics
   6200..6788    +  rep_origin     ori: high-copy-number ColE1/pMB1/pBR322/pUC origin of replication
   6971..7063    +  CDS            lacI (fragment): lac repressor; lacI; The lac repressor binds to the lac operator to inhibit transcription in E. coli. This inhibition can be relieved by adding lactose or isopropyl-β-D-thiogalactopyranoside (IPTG).
   7076..7097    +  protein_bind   CAP binding site: CAP binding activates transcription in the presence of cAMP. E. coli catabolite activator protein
   7112..7142    +  promoter       lac promoter: promoter for the E. coli lac operon
   7150..7166    +  protein_bind   lac operator: The lac repressor binds to the lac operator to inhibit transcription in E. coli. This inhibition can be relieved by adding lactose or isopropyl-β-D-thiogalactopyranoside (IPTG). lac repressor encoded by lacI
