[The description below was written by a language model from this plasmid's Addgene catalogue record and pLannotate feature annotations shown in this document.]
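Description:
pCCL-c-MNDU3-CD3D WT cDNA is a 7,190-nt lentiviral transfer plasmid for mammalian expression, built on the pCCL-c-MNDU3 backbone and carrying the wild-type human CD3D cDNA, which was inserted by Gibson cloning. It is maintained in E. coli through a high-copy ColE1/pUC-type origin and selected with ampicillin via the β-lactamase gene. An f1 origin, T3 and T7 promoters and lac-derived remnants are carried over from the cloning backbone.

The viral genome is laid out in the self-inactivating, Tat-independent style. A CMV enhancer/promoter replaces the U3 region upstream of a truncated HIV-1 5' LTR and drives genomic RNA production in packaging cells. This is followed by the Ψ packaging signal with a short gag fragment, the Rev response element for Rev-dependent nuclear export, and the cPPT/CTS, which aids nuclear import of the reverse-transcribed genome. The U3-deleted 3' LTR leaves the integrated provirus without LTR promoter activity, so transgene expression depends on the internal promoter. An SV40 poly(A) signal and SV40 origin lie downstream of the vector genome.

Immediately upstream of the CD3D coding sequence, the annotation software detects murine leukemia virus env and LTR fragments. These most likely correspond to the gammaretrovirus-derived MNDU3 LTR promoter named in the backbone, although the feature table does not label it as such. No WPRE, tag, reporter or mammalian selection marker is annotated.

CD3D encodes the delta chain of the TCR-CD3 signalling complex on T lymphocytes. The stated purpose is lentiviral expression of the wild-type cDNA; the record gives no further experimental context.
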