Addgene plasmid #198020: pCCL-c-MNDU3-CD3D WT cDNA
Purpose: LV Expression of wildtype CD3D cDNA
Depositing lab: Donald Kohn. Depositing organization: University of California, Los Angeles (UCLA).
Backbone
  Vector backbone: pCCL-c-MNDU3
  Vector type: Mammalian Expression, Lentiviral
Growth in bacteria
  Bacterial resistance: Ampicillin, 100 μg/mL
  Growth temperature: 37°C
  Growth strain: NEB Stable
  Copy number: High Copy
Gene/Insert
  Gene/Insert name: CD3D WT cDNA
  Species: H. sapiens (human)
  Cloning method: Gibson Cloning
Terms and licenses: Academic/Nonprofit Terms; Industry Terms: Not Available to Industry
How to cite: pCCL-c-MNDU3-CD3D WT cDNA was a gift from Donald Kohn (Addgene plasmid # 198020 ; http://n2t.net/addgene:198020 ; RRID:Addgene_198020)
